Addgene plasmid #66249: CHRM2-Tango
Purpose: Expression of G protein-coupled receptors for PRESTO-Tango: parallel receptorome expression and screening via transcriptional output, with transcriptional activation following arrestin translocation
Depositing lab: Bryan Roth. Depositing organization: University of North Carolina at Chapel Hill. Publication: PRESTO-Tango as an open-source resource for interrogation of the druggable human GPCRome. Kroeze WK, Sassano MF, Huang XP, Lansu K, McCorvy JD, Giguere PM, Sciaky N, Roth BL. Nat Struct Mol Biol. 2015 May;22(5):362-9. doi: 10.1038/nsmb.3014. Epub 2015 Apr 20. PubMed 25895059.
Backbone
  Vector backbone: empty Tango
  Backbone size w/o insert (bp): 6632
  Vector type: Mammalian Expression
  Selectable markers: Neomycin (select with G418)
Growth in bacteria
  Bacterial resistance: Ampicillin, 100 μg/mL
  Growth temperature: 37°C
  Growth strain: DH5alpha
  Copy number: High Copy
Gene/Insert
  Gene/Insert name: CHRM2
  Species: H. sapiens (human)
  Insert size (bp): 1398
  Entrez Gene: CHRM2 (a.k.a. HM2)
  Promoter: CMV
  Tag / fusion protein: FLAG (N terminal on backbone)
  Cloning method: Restriction Enzyme; 5′ cloning site NotI (not destroyed); 3′ cloning site XhoI (unknown if destroyed)
  Sequencing primers: 5′ CMV-F; 3′ Tet-R
Terms and licenses: Academic/Nonprofit Terms; Industry Terms: Not Available to Industry
Depositor comments: Please note: Most of the PRESTO-Tango vectors do not contain the XhoI cut site downstream of the tTA sequence and instead carry an XbaI site. If you need to perform an XhoI digest we recommend sequencing with a forward primer at the C-terminus of tTA to determine which of the two sites is present. Suggested primer: 5-gagctccacttagacggcgagg-3. Original backbone was pcDNA3.1(+). These plasmids were generated as part of the Illuminating the Druggable Genome (IDG) program sponsored by the NIH Common Fund. The goal of this program is to identify, gather, and distribute information and resources for proteins that currently are not well-studied yet belong to commonly drug-targeted protein families: protein kinases, non-olfactory G-protein coupled receptors (GPCRs), and ion channels. The IDG program is designed to develop fundamental research tools for understudied proteins, elucidate their function, and disseminate the IDG-related resources and data to the greater scientific community.
How to cite: CHRM2-Tango was a gift from Bryan Roth (Addgene plasmid # 66249 ; http://n2t.net/addgene:66249 ; RRID:Addgene_66249)
