[The description below was written by a language model from this plasmid's Addgene catalogue record and pLannotate feature annotations shown in this document.]
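Description:
CHRM2-Tango is a mammalian expression plasmid from the PRESTO-Tango GPCR collection, built on an "empty Tango" backbone that derives from pcDNA3.1(+). It is propagated in E. coli through a high-copy ColE1/pUC-type origin with ampicillin selection (AmpR under its own bla promoter) and also carries an f1 phage origin. For mammalian cells, an SV40 early promoter drives the neo gene, terminated by an SV40 polyadenylation signal, allowing G418 selection. Small annotated fragments (HIV-1 LTR, ble, lacI, bom, a second short SV40 promoter match) appear to be backbone remnants or short similarity hits rather than functional parts.

The payload is a single fusion reading frame driven by the CMV immediate-early enhancer and promoter and ended by the bGH polyadenylation signal; a T7 promoter lies upstream of the coding region. An N-terminal FLAG epitope supplied by the backbone precedes the human CHRM2 coding sequence, which encodes the M2 muscarinic acetylcholine receptor. This is followed by TetR and the VP16 activation domain, which together make up the tTA transcription factor. The short stretch between the receptor and TetR is not annotated, so the linker elements there are not stated in the record.

The stated purpose is a transcriptional readout of arrestin translocation: receptor activation recruits arrestin, leading to tTA-dependent reporter transcription. In the Tango design generally, this works by protease-mediated release of tTA from the receptor tail. The reporter and arrestin components are not on this plasmid. The construct is used for parallel ligand screening across the GPCRome. The depositor notes that the site downstream of tTA may be XbaI rather than XhoI.
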