Features (pLannotate 1.2.2; 23 found; start..end, strand, type, name):
      1..380     +  enhancer       CMV enhancer: human cytomegalovirus immediate early enhancer
    381..584     +  promoter       CMV promoter: human cytomegalovirus (CMV) immediate early promoter
    580..613     +  LTR            5' LTR (truncated) (fragment): truncated 5' long terminal repeat (LTR) from HIV-1
    629..647     +  promoter       T7 promoter: promoter for bacteriophage T7 RNA polymerase
    806..826     +  CDS            3xFLAG (fragment): three tandem FLAG® epitope tags
    839..2236    +  CDS            CHRM2: ACM2_HUMAN - Experimental evidence at protein level: Swiss-Prot protein existence level 1. The muscarinic acetylcholine receptor mediates various cellular responses, including inhibition of adenylate cyclase, breakdown of phosphoinositides and modulation of potassium channels through the action of G proteins. Primary transducing effect is adenylate cyclase inhibition. Signaling promotes phospholipase C activity, leading to the release of inositol trisphosphate (IP3); this then triggers calcium ion release into the cytosol. From Homo sapiens (Human).
   2357..2970    +  CDS            TetR (fragment): tetracycline repressor TetR; tetR from transposon Tn10; TetR binds to the tetracycline operator tetO to inhibit transcription. This inhibition can be relieved by adding tetracycline or doxycycline.
   3122..3355    +  CDS            VP16 AD: transcriptional activation domain of herpes simplex virus protein VP16 (Triezenberg et al., 1988; Cousens et al., 1989); UL48
   3396..3620    +  polyA_signal   bGH poly(A) signal: bovine growth hormone polyadenylation signal
   3624..3645    +  promoter       SV40 promoter (fragment): SV40 enhancer and early promoter
   3666..4094    +  rep_origin     f1 ori (sequence partly withheld): f1 bacteriophage origin of replication; arrow indicates direction of (+) strand synthesis
   4108..4437    +  promoter       SV40 promoter: SV40 enhancer and early promoter
   4504..5295    +  CDS            neo: KKA2_KLEPN - Also known as kan, nptII. Experimental evidence at protein level: Swiss-Prot protein existence level 1. Resistance to kanamycin, neomycin, paromomycin, ribostamycin, butirosin and gentamicin B. From Klebsiella pneumoniae.
   5319..5477    +  CDS            ble (fragment): BLE_KLEPN - Experimental evidence at protein level: Swiss-Prot protein existence level 1. Binding protein with a strong affinity to the bleomycin family of antibiotics. Binds to CL990; an antimitotic-antibiotic compound. From Klebsiella pneumoniae.
   5472..5593    +  polyA_signal   SV40 poly(A) signal: SV40 polyadenylation signal
   5666..5682    -  protein_bind   lac operator: The lac repressor binds to the lac operator to inhibit transcription in E. coli. This inhibition can be relieved by adding lactose or isopropyl-β-D-thiogalactopyranoside (IPTG). lac repressor encoded by lacI
   5690..5720    -  promoter       lac promoter: promoter for the E. coli lac operon
   5735..5756    -  protein_bind   CAP binding site: CAP binding activates transcription in the presence of cAMP. E. coli catabolite activator protein
   5769..5861    -  CDS            lacI (fragment): lac repressor; lacI; The lac repressor binds to the lac operator to inhibit transcription in E. coli. This inhibition can be relieved by adding lactose or isopropyl-β-D-thiogalactopyranoside (IPTG).
   6044..6632    -  rep_origin     ori: high-copy-number ColE1/pMB1/pBR322/pUC origin of replication
   6803..7663    -  CDS            AmpR: β-lactamase; bla; confers resistance to ampicillin, carbenicillin, and related antibiotics
   7664..7768    -  promoter       AmpR promoter: bla
   7827..7879    -  misc_feature   bom (fragment): basis of mobility region from pBR322
>Addgene plasmid #66249 | CHRM2-Tango | addgene full sequence | sequence record 417864 | Addgene NGS Result
GACATTGATTATTGACTAGTTATTAATAGTAATCAATTACGGGGTCATTAGTTCATAGCCCATATATGGA
GTTCCGCGTTACATAACTTACGGTAAATGGCCCGCCTGGCTGACCGCCCAACGACCCCCGCCCATTGACG
TCAATAATGACGTATGTTCCCATAGTAACGCCAATAGGGACTTTCCATTGACGTCAATGGGTGGAGTATT
TACGGTAAACTGCCCACTTGGCAGTACATCAAGTGTATCATATGCCAAGTACGCCCCCTATTGACGTCAA
TGACGGTAAATGGCCCGCCTGGCATTATGCCCAGTACATGACCTTATGGGACTTTCCTACTTGGCAGTAC
ATCTACGTATTAGTCATCGCTATTACCATGGTGATGCGGTTTTGGCAGTACATCAATGGGCGTGGATAGC
GGTTTGACTCACGGGGATTTCCAAGTCTCCACCCCATTGACGTCAATGGGAGTTTGTTTTGGCACCAAAA
TCAACGGGACTTTCCAAAATGTCGTAACAACTCCGCCCCATTGACGCAAATGGGCGGTAGGCGTGTACGG
TGGGAGGTCTATATAAGCAGAGCTCTCTGGCTAACTAGAGAACCCACTGCTTACTGGCTTATCGAAATTA
ATACGACTCACTATAGGGAGACCCAAGCTGGCTAGCGTTTAAACTTAAGCTTGGTACCGAGCTCGGATCC
ACTAGTCCAGTGTGGTGGAATTCTGCAGATATCCAGCACAGTGGCGGCCGCGCCACCATGAAGACGATCA
TCGCCCTGAGCTACATCTTCTGCCTGGTATTCGCCGACTACAAGGACGATGATGACGCCAGCATCGATAT
GAACAATAGTACTAATAGCTCAAACAACTCATTGGCCCTCACAAGCCCTTACAAGACCTTTGAGGTTGTC
TTCATTGTGCTGGTGGCTGGATCACTGTCCCTGGTAACCATCATCGGCAATATCCTTGTGATGGTGTCTA
TAAAGGTCAATAGGCACTTGCAGACAGTCAACAACTATTTCCTGTTCTCATTGGCATGCGCAGATTTGAT
AATAGGCGTATTCTCCATGAACCTTTATACACTGTATACTGTCATTGGATATTGGCCATTGGGCCCCGTG
GTCTGCGACCTTTGGCTTGCACTCGACTACGTTGTTTCCAATGCATCTGTAATGAACCTGCTGATTATCT
CATTCGATCGGTACTTCTGCGTTACCAAGCCCCTGACTTACCCAGTGAAGAGGACTACAAAGATGGCCGG
AATGATGATTGCAGCAGCTTGGGTGCTTTCTTTTATACTGTGGGCTCCCGCTATTCTGTTCTGGCAGTTT
ATTGTGGGTGTAAGGACTGTGGAAGACGGCGAGTGCTATATCCAGTTCTTCTCTAACGCAGCTGTAACCT
TCGGGACTGCCATCGCTGCCTTCTACCTGCCCGTCATCATTATGACAGTGCTGTATTGGCATATCTCAAG
AGCTAGCAAGTCCCGGATAAAAAAGGACAAGAAAGAGCCAGTTGCAAATCAAGACCCCGTCTCACCTTCC
CTTGTGCAGGGGAGAATCGTCAAACCAAATAATAACAATATGCCGAGCTCCGACGACGGCCTGGAACATA
ACAAAATTCAGAATGGGAAAGCACCAAGGGACCCCGTGACCGAGAATTGCGTGCAGGGGGAGGAGAAAGA
GAGTTCTAACGACTCTACCTCTGTCAGCGCCGTGGCTTCCAATATGCGGGATGATGAAATTACTCAGGAT
GAAAATACTGTTTCCACATCCTTGGGCCACAGCAAGGACGAAAACTCCAAGCAAACATGCATTCGCATTG
GGACCAAGACACCTAAATCCGACAGTTGCACTCCGACAAACACAACTGTCGAAGTGGTGGGTTCCTCAGG
CCAGAACGGAGACGAGAAGCAGAACATTGTTGCCCGGAAGATCGTGAAGATGACCAAACAGCCCGCTAAG
AAAAAGCCTCCCCCCAGTCGCGAAAAAAAGGTGACTAGAACTATCCTCGCTATCCTCCTGGCATTCATTA
TCACATGGGCCCCATACAATGTTATGGTACTTATCAACACTTTCTGCGCTCCCTGTATCCCCAACACTGT
TTGGACTATCGGCTACTGGCTGTGTTATATTAACAGTACAATCAACCCTGCATGCTATGCCCTGTGTAAT
GCCACATTCAAAAAAACATTTAAGCACCTCCTGATGTGTCACTACAAAAACATAGGCGCGACACGCATCG
ATACCGGTGGACGCACCCCACCCAGCCTGGGTCCCCAAGATGAGTCCTGCACCACCGCCAGCTCCTCCCT
GGCCAAGGACACTTCATCGACCGGTGAGAACCTGTACTTCCAGCTAAGATTAGATAAAAGTAAAGTGATT
AACAGCGCATTAGAGCTGCTTAATGAGGTCGGAATCGAAGGTTTAACAACCCGTAAACTCGCCCAGAAGC
TAGGTGTAGAGCAGCCTACATTGTATTGGCATGTAAAAAATAAGCGGGCTTTGCTCGACGCCTTAGCCAT
TGAGATGTTAGATAGGCACCATACTCACTTTTGCCCTTTAGAAGGGGAAAGCTGGCAAGATTTTTTACGT
AATAACGCTAAAAGTTTTAGATGTGCTTTACTAAGTCATCGCGATGGAGCAAAAGTACATTTAGGTACAC
GGCCTACAGAAAAACAGTATGAAACTCTCGAAAATCAATTAGCCTTTTTATGCCAACAAGGTTTTTCACT
AGAGAATGCATTATATGCACTCAGCGCTGTGGGGCATTTTACTTTAGGTTGCGTATTGGAAGATCAAGAG
CATCAAGTCGCTAAAGAAGAAAGGGAAACACCTACTACTGATAGTATGCCGCCATTATTACGACAAGCTA
TCGAATTATTTGATCACCAAGGTGCAGAGCCAGCCTTCTTATTCGGCCTTGAATTGATCATATGCGGATT
AGAAAAACAACTTAAATGTGAAAGTGGGTCCGCGTACAGCCGCGCGCGTACGAAAAACAATTACGGGTCT
ACCATCGAGGGCCTGCTCGATCTCCCGGACGACGACGCCCCCGAAGAGGCGGGGCTGGCGGCTCCGCGCC
TGTCCTTTCTCCCCGCGGGACACACGCGCAGACTGTCGACGGCCCCCCCGACCGATGTCAGCCTGGGGGA
CGAGCTCCACTTAGACGGCGAGGACGTGGCGATGGCGCATGCCGACGCGCTAGACGATTTCGATCTGGAC
ATGTTGGGGGACGGGGATTCCCCGGGTCCGGGATTTACCCCCCACGACTCCGCCCCCTACGGCGCTCTGG
ATATGGCCGACTTCGAGTTTGAGCAGATGTTTACCGATGCCCTTGGAATTGACGAGTACGGTGGGTAGTC
TAGAGGGCCCGTTTAAACCCGCTGATCAGCCTCGACTGTGCCTTCTAGTTGCCAGCCATCTGTTGTTTGC
CCCTCCCCCGTGCCTTCCTTGACCCTGGAAGGTGCCACTCCCACTGTCCTTTCCTAATAAAATGAGGAAA
TTGCATCGCATTGTCTGAGTAGGTGTCATTCTATTCTGGGGGGTGGGGTGGGGCAGGACAGCAAGGGGGA
GGATTGGGAAGACAATAGCAGGCATGCTGGGGATGCGGTGGGCTCTATGGCTTCTGAGGCGGAAAGAACC
AGCTGGGGCTCTAGGGGGTATCCCC
[124 nt withheld, positions 3666-3789]
C
[91 nt withheld, positions 3791-3881]
A
[49 nt withheld, positions 3883-3931]
CCTTTGACGTTGGAGTCCACGTTCTTT
[37 nt withheld, positions 3959-3995]
ACCCTATCTCGGTCTATTCTTTTGATTTATAAGGGATTTTGCCGATTTCGGCCTATTGGTTAAAAAATGA
GCTGATTTAACAAAAATTTAACGCGAATTAATTCTGTGGAATGTGTGTCAGTTAGGGTGTGGAAAGTCCC
CAGGCTCCCCAGCAGGCAGAAGTATGCAAAGCATGCATCTCAATTAGTCAGCAACCAGGTGTGGAAAGTC
CCCAGGCTCCCCAGCAGGCAGAAGTATGCAAAGCATGCATCTCAATTAGTCAGCAACCATAGTCCCGCCC
CTAACTCCGCCCATCCCGCCCCTAACTCCGCCCAGTTCCGCCCATTCTCCGCCCCATGGCTGACTAATTT
TTTTTATTTATGCAGAGGCCGAGGCCGCCTCTGCCTCTGAGCTATTCCAGAAGTAGTGAGGAGGCTTTTT
TGGAGGCCTAGGCTTTTGCAAAAAGCTCCCGGGAGCTTGTATATCCATTTTCGGATCTGATCAAGAGACA
GGATGAGGATCGTTTCGCATGATTGAACAAGATGGATTGCACGCAGGTTCTCCGGCCGCTTGGGTGGAGA
GGCTATTCGGCTATGACTGGGCACAACAGACAATCGGCTGCTCTGATGCCGCCGTGTTCCGGCTGTCAGC
GCAGGGGCGCCCGGTTCTTTTTGTCAAGACCGACCTGTCCGGTGCCCTGAATGAACTGCAGGACGAGGCA
GCGCGGCTATCGTGGCTGGCCACGACGGGCGTTCCTTGCGCAGCTGTGCTCGACGTTGTCACTGAAGCGG
GAAGGGACTGGCTGCTATTGGGCGAAGTGCCGGGGCAGGATCTCCTGTCATCTCACCTTGCTCCTGCCGA
GAAAGTATCCATCATGGCTGATGCAATGCGGCGGCTGCATACGCTTGATCCGGCTACCTGCCCATTCGAC
CACCAAGCGAAACATCGCATCGAGCGAGCACGTACTCGGATGGAAGCCGGTCTTGTCGATCAGGATGATC
TGGACGAAGAGCATCAGGGGCTCGCGCCAGCCGAACTGTTCGCCAGGCTCAAGGCGCGCATGCCCGACGG
CGAGGATCTCGTCGTGACCCATGGCGATGCCTGCTTGCCGAATATCATGGTGGAAAATGGCCGCTTTTCT
GGATTCATCGACTGTGGCCGGCTGGGTGTGGCGGACCGCTATCAGGACATAGCGTTGGCTACCCGTGATA
TTGCTGAAGAGCTTGGCGGCGAATGGGCTGACCGCTTCCTCGTGCTTTACGGTATCGCCGCTCCCGATTC
GCAGCGCATCGCCTTCTATCGCCTTCTTGACGAGTTCTTCTGAGCGGGACTCTGGGGTTCGAAATGACCG
ACCAAGCGACGCCCAACCTGCCATCACGAGATTTCGATTCCACCGCCGCCTTCTATGAAAGGTTGGGCTT
CGGAATCGTTTTCCGGGACGCCGGCTGGATGATCCTCCAGCGCGGGGATCTCATGCTGGAGTTCTTCGCC
CACCCCAACTTGTTTATTGCAGCTTATAATGGTTACAAATAAAGCAATAGCATCACAAATTTCACAAATA
AAGCATTTTTTTCACTGCATTCTAGTTGTGGTTTGTCCAAACTCATCAATGTATCTTATCATGTCTGTAT
ACCGTCGACCTCTAGCTAGAGCTTGGCGTAATCATGGTCATAGCTGTTTCCTGTGTGAAATTGTTATCCG
CTCACAATTCCACACAACATACGAGCCGGAAGCATAAAGTGTAAAGCCTGGGGTGCCTAATGAGTGAGCT
AACTCACATTAATTGCGTTGCGCTCACTGCCCGCTTTCCAGTCGGGAAACCTGTCGTGCCAGCTGCATTA
ATGAATCGGCCAACGCGCGGGGAGAGGCGGTTTGCGTATTGGGCGCTCTTCCGCTTCCTCGCTCACTGAC
TCGCTGCGCTCGGTCGTTCGGCTGCGGCGAGCGGTATCAGCTCACTCAAAGGCGGTAATACGGTTATCCA
CAGAATCAGGGGATAACGCAGGAAAGAACATGTGAGCAAAAGGCCAGCAAAAGGCCAGGAACCGTAAAAA
GGCCGCGTTGCTGGCGTTTTTCCATAGGCTCCGCCCCCCTGACGAGCATCACAAAAATCGACGCTCAAGT
CAGAGGTGGCGAAACCCGACAGGACTATAAAGATACCAGGCGTTTCCCCCTGGAAGCTCCCTCGTGCGCT
CTCCTGTTCCGACCCTGCCGCTTACCGGATACCTGTCCGCCTTTCTCCCTTCGGGAAGCGTGGCGCTTTC
TCATAGCTCACGCTGTAGGTATCTCAGTTCGGTGTAGGTCGTTCGCTCCAAGCTGGGCTGTGTGCACGAA
CCCCCCGTTCAGCCCGACCGCTGCGCCTTATCCGGTAACTATCGTCTTGAGTCCAACCCGGTAAGACACG
ACTTATCGCCACTGGCAGCAGCCACTGGTAACAGGATTAGCAGAGCGAGGTATGTAGGCGGTGCTACAGA
GTTCTTGAAGTGGTGGCCTAACTACGGCTACACTAGAAGAACAGTATTTGGTATCTGCGCTCTGCTGAAG
CCAGTTACCTTCGGAAAAAGAGTTGGTAGCTCTTGATCCGGCAAACAAACCACCGCTGGTAGCGGTGGTT
TTTTTGTTTGCAAGCAGCAGATTACGCGCAGAAAAAAAGGATCTCAAGAAGATCCTTTGATCTTTTCTAC
GGGGTCTGACGCTCAGTGGAACGAAAACTCACGTTAAGGGATTTTGGTCATGAGATTATCAAAAAGGATC
TTCACCTAGATCCTTTTAAATTAAAAATGAAGTTTTAAATCAATCTAAAGTATATATGAGTAAACTTGGT
CTGACAGTTACCAATGCTTAATCAGTGAGGCACCTATCTCAGCGATCTGTCTATTTCGTTCATCCATAGT
TGCCTGACTCCCCGTCGTGTAGATAACTACGATACGGGAGGGCTTACCATCTGGCCCCAGTGCTGCAATG
ATACCGCGAGACCCACGCTCACCGGCTCCAGATTTATCAGCAATAAACCAGCCAGCCGGAAGGGCCGAGC
GCAGAAGTGGTCCTGCAACTTTATCCGCCTCCATCCAGTCTATTAATTGTTGCCGGGAAGCTAGAGTAAG
TAGTTCGCCAGTTAATAGTTTGCGCAACGTTGTTGCCATTGCTACAGGCATCGTGGTGTCACGCTCGTCG
TTTGGTATGGCTTCATTCAGCTCCGGTTCCCAACGATCAAGGCGAGTTACATGATCCCCCATGTTGTGCA
AAAAAGCGGTTAGCTCCTTCGGTCCTCCGATCGTTGTCAGAAGTAAGTTGGCCGCAGTGTTATCACTCAT
GGTTATGGCAGCACTGCATAATTCTCTTACTGTCATGCCATCCGTAAGATGCTTTTCTGTGACTGGTGAG
TACTCAACCAAGTCATTCTGAGAATAGTGTATGCGGCGACCGAGTTGCTCTTGCCCGGCGTCAATACGGG
ATAATACCGCGCCACATAGCAGAACTTTAAAAGTGCTCATCATTGGAAAACGTTCTTCGGGGCGAAAACT
CTCAAGGATCTTACCGCTGTTGAGATCCAGTTCGATGTAACCCACTCGTGCACCCAACTGATCTTCAGCA
TCTTTTACTTTCACCAGCGTTTCTGGGTGAGCAAAAACAGGAAGGCAAAATGCCGCAAAAAAGGGAATAA
GGGCGACACGGAAATGTTGAATACTCATACTCTTCCTTTTTCAATATTATTGAAGCATTTATCAGGGTTA
TTGTCTCATGAGCGGATACATATTTGAATGTATTTAGAAAAATAAACAAATAGGGGTTCCGCGCACATTT
CCCCGAAAAGTGCCACCTGACGTCGACGGATCGGGAGATCTCCCGATCCCCTATGGTGCACTCTCAGTAC
AATCTGCTCTGATGCCGCATAGTTAAGCCAGTATCTGCTCCCTGCTTGTGTGTTGGAGGTCGCTGAGTAG
TGCGCGAGCAAAATTTAAGCTACAACAAGGCAAGGCTTGACCGACAATTGCATGAAGAATCTGCTTAGGG
TTAGGCGTTTTGCGCTGCTTCGCGATGTACGGGCCAGATATACGCGTT
