>Addgene plasmid #66249 | CHRM2-Tango | depositor partial sequence | sequence record 113111 | empty Tango
GACGGATCGGGAGATCTCCCGATCCCCTATGGTGCACTCTCAGTACAATCTGCTCTGATGCCGCATAGTT
AAGCCAGTATCTGCTCCCTGCTTGTGTGTTGGAGGTCGCTGAGTAGTGCGCGAGCAAAATTTAAGCTACA
ACAAGGCAAGGCTTGACCGACAATTGCATGAAGAATCTGCTTAGGGTTAGGCGTTTTGCGCTGCTTCGCG
ATGTACGGGCCAGATATACGCGTTGACATTGATTATTGACTAGTTATTAATAGTAATCAATTACGGGGTC
ATTAGTTCATAGCCCATATATGGAGTTCCGCGTTACATAACTTACGGTAAATGGCCCGCCTGGCTGACCG
CCCAACGACCCCCGCCCATTGACGTCAATAATGACGTATGTTCCCATAGTAACGCCAATAGGGACTTTCC
ATTGACGTCAATGGGTGGAGTATTTACGGTAAACTGCCCACTTGGCAGTACATCAAGTGTATCATATGCC
AAGTACGCCCCCTATTGACGTCAATGACGGTAAATGGCCCGCCTGGCATTATGCCCAGTACATGACCTTA
TGGGACTTTCCTACTTGGCAGTACATCTACGTATTAGTCATCGCTATTACCATGGTGATGCGGTTTTGGC
AGTACATCAATGGGCGTGGATAGCGGTTTGACTCACGGGGATTTCCAAGTCTCCACCCCATTGACGTCAA
TGGGAGTTTGTTTTGGCACCAAAATCAACGGGACTTTCCAAAATGTCGTAACAACTCCGCCCCATTGACG
CAAATGGGCGGTAGGCGTGTACGGTGGGAGGTCTATATAAGCAGAGCTCTCTGGCTAACTAGAGAACCCA
CTGCTTACTGGCTTATCGAAATTAATACGACTCACTATAGGGAGACCCAAGCTGGCTAGCGTTTAAACTT
AAGCTTGGTACCGAGCTCGGATCCACTAGTCCAGTGTGGTGGAATTCTGCAGATATCCAGCACAGTGGCG
GCCGCGCCACCATGAAGACGATCATCGCCCTGAGCTACATCTTCTGCCTGGTATTCGCCGACTACAAGGA
CGATGATGACGCCAGCATCGATACCGGTGGACGCACCCCACCCAGCCTGGGTCCCCAAGATGAGTCCTGC
ACCACCGCCAGCTCCTCCCTGGCCAAGGACACTTCATCGACCGGTGAGAACCTGTACTTCCAGCTAAGAT
TAGATAAAAGTAAAGTGATTAACAGCGCATTAGAGCTGCTTAATGAGGTCGGAATCGAAGGTTTAACAAC
CCGTAAACTCGCCCAGAAGCTAGGTGTAGAGCAGCCTACATTGTATTGGCATGTAAAAAATAAGCGGGCT
TTGCTCGACGCCTTAGCCATTGAGATGTTAGATAGGCACCATACTCACTTTTGCCCTTTAGAAGGGGAAA
GCTGGCAAGATTTTTTACGTAATAACGCTAAAAGTTTTAGATGTGCTTTACTAAGTCATCGCGATGGAGC
AAAAGTACATTTAGGTACACGGCCTACAGAAAAACAGTATGAAACTCTCGAAAATCAATTAGCCTTTTTA
TGCCAACAAGGTTTTTCACTAGAGAATGCATTATATGCACTCAGCGCTGTGGGGCATTTTACTTTAGGTT
GCGTATTGGAAGATCAAGAGCATCAAGTCGCTAAAGAAGAAAGGGAAACACCTACTACTGATAGTATGCC
GCCATTATTACGACAAGCTATCGAATTATTTGATCACCAAGGTGCAGAGCCAGCCTTCTTATTCGGCCTT
GAATTGATCATATGCGGATTAGAAAAACAACTTAAATGTGAAAGTGGGTCCGCGTACAGCCGCGCGCGTA
CGAAAAACAATTACGGGTCTACCATCGAGGGCCTGCTCGATCTCCCGGACGACGACGCCCCCGAAGAGGC
GGGGCTGGCGGCTCCGCGCCTGTCCTTTCTCCCCGCGGGACACACGCGCAGACTGTCGACGGCCCCCCCG
ACCGATGTCAGCCTGGGGGACGAGCTCCACTTAGACGGCGAGGACGTGGCGATGGCGCATGCCGACGCGC
TAGACGATTTCGATCTGGACATGTTGGGGGACGGGGATTCCCCGGGTCCGGGATTTACCCCCCACGACTC
CGCCCCCTACGGCGCTCTGGATATGGCCGACTTCGAGTTTGAGCAGATGTTTACCGATGCCCTTGGAATT
GACGAGTACGGTGGGTAGCTCGAGTCTAGAGGGCCCGTTTAAACCCGCTGATCAGCCTCGACTGTGCCTT
CTAGTTGCCAGCCATCTGTTGTTTGCCCCTCCCCCGTGCCTTCCTTGACCCTGGAAGGTGCCACTCCCAC
TGTCCTTTCCTAATAAAATGAGGAAATTGCATCGCATTGTCTGAGTAGGTGTCATTCTATTCTGGGGGGT
GGGGTGGGGCAGGACAGCAAGGGGGAGGATTGGGAAGACAATAGCAGGCATGCTGGGGATGCGGTGGGCT
CTATGGCTTCTGAGGCGGAAAGAACCAGCTGGGGCTCTAGGGGGTATCCCC
[124 nt withheld, positions 2502-2625]
C
[91 nt withheld, positions 2627-2717]
A
[49 nt withheld, positions 2719-2767]
CCTTTGACGTTGGAGTCCACGTTCTTT
[37 nt withheld, positions 2795-2831]
ACCCTATCTCGGTCTATTCTTTTGATTTATAAGGGATTTTGCCGATTTCGGCCTATTGGTTAAAAAATGA
GCTGATTTAACAAAAATTTAACGCGAATTAATTCTGTGGAATGTGTGTCAGTTAGGGTGTGGAAAGTCCC
CAGGCTCCCCAGCAGGCAGAAGTATGCAAAGCATGCATCTCAATTAGTCAGCAACCAGGTGTGGAAAGTC
CCCAGGCTCCCCAGCAGGCAGAAGTATGCAAAGCATGCATCTCAATTAGTCAGCAACCATAGTCCCGCCC
CTAACTCCGCCCATCCCGCCCCTAACTCCGCCCAGTTCCGCCCATTCTCCGCCCCATGGCTGACTAATTT
TTTTTATTTATGCAGAGGCCGAGGCCGCCTCTGCCTCTGAGCTATTCCAGAAGTAGTGAGGAGGCTTTTT
TGGAGGCCTAGGCTTTTGCAAAAAGCTCCCGGGAGCTTGTATATCCATTTTCGGATCTGATCAAGAGACA
GGATGAGGATCGTTTCGCATGATTGAACAAGATGGATTGCACGCAGGTTCTCCGGCCGCTTGGGTGGAGA
GGCTATTCGGCTATGACTGGGCACAACAGACAATCGGCTGCTCTGATGCCGCCGTGTTCCGGCTGTCAGC
GCAGGGGCGCCCGGTTCTTTTTGTCAAGACCGACCTGTCCGGTGCCCTGAATGAACTGCAGGACGAGGCA
GCGCGGCTATCGTGGCTGGCCACGACGGGCGTTCCTTGCGCAGCTGTGCTCGACGTTGTCACTGAAGCGG
GAAGGGACTGGCTGCTATTGGGCGAAGTGCCGGGGCAGGATCTCCTGTCATCTCACCTTGCTCCTGCCGA
GAAAGTATCCATCATGGCTGATGCAATGCGGCGGCTGCATACGCTTGATCCGGCTACCTGCCCATTCGAC
CACCAAGCGAAACATCGCATCGAGCGAGCACGTACTCGGATGGAAGCCGGTCTTGTCGATCAGGATGATC
TGGACGAAGAGCATCAGGGGCTCGCGCCAGCCGAACTGTTCGCCAGGCTCAAGGCGCGCATGCCCGACGG
CGAGGATCTCGTCGTGACCCATGGCGATGCCTGCTTGCCGAATATCATGGTGGAAAATGGCCGCTTTTCT
GGATTCATCGACTGTGGCCGGCTGGGTGTGGCGGACCGCTATCAGGACATAGCGTTGGCTACCCGTGATA
TTGCTGAAGAGCTTGGCGGCGAATGGGCTGACCGCTTCCTCGTGCTTTACGGTATCGCCGCTCCCGATTC
GCAGCGCATCGCCTTCTATCGCCTTCTTGACGAGTTCTTCTGAGCGGGACTCTGGGGTTCGAAATGACCG
ACCAAGCGACGCCCAACCTGCCATCACGAGATTTCGATTCCACCGCCGCCTTCTATGAAAGGTTGGGCTT
CGGAATCGTTTTCCGGGACGCCGGCTGGATGATCCTCCAGCGCGGGGATCTCATGCTGGAGTTCTTCGCC
CACCCCAACTTGTTTATTGCAGCTTATAATGGTTACAAATAAAGCAATAGCATCACAAATTTCACAAATA
AAGCATTTTTTTCACTGCATTCTAGTTGTGGTTTGTCCAAACTCATCAATGTATCTTATCATGTCTGTAT
ACCGTCGACCTCTAGCTAGAGCTTGGCGTAATCATGGTCATAGCTGTTTCCTGTGTGAAATTGTTATCCG
CTCACAATTCCACACAACATACGAGCCGGAAGCATAAAGTGTAAAGCCTGGGGTGCCTAATGAGTGAGCT
AACTCACATTAATTGCGTTGCGCTCACTGCCCGCTTTCCAGTCGGGAAACCTGTCGTGCCAGCTGCATTA
ATGAATCGGCCAACGCGCGGGGAGAGGCGGTTTGCGTATTGGGCGCTCTTCCGCTTCCTCGCTCACTGAC
TCGCTGCGCTCGGTCGTTCGGCTGCGGCGAGCGGTATCAGCTCACTCAAAGGCGGTAATACGGTTATCCA
CAGAATCAGGGGATAACGCAGGAAAGAACATGTGAGCAAAAGGCCAGCAAAAGGCCAGGAACCGTAAAAA
GGCCGCGTTGCTGGCGTTTTTCCATAGGCTCCGCCCCCCTGACGAGCATCACAAAAATCGACGCTCAAGT
CAGAGGTGGCGAAACCCGACAGGACTATAAAGATACCAGGCGTTTCCCCCTGGAAGCTCCCTCGTGCGCT
CTCCTGTTCCGACCCTGCCGCTTACCGGATACCTGTCCGCCTTTCTCCCTTCGGGAAGCGTGGCGCTTTC
TCATAGCTCACGCTGTAGGTATCTCAGTTCGGTGTAGGTCGTTCGCTCCAAGCTGGGCTGTGTGCACGAA
CCCCCCGTTCAGCCCGACCGCTGCGCCTTATCCGGTAACTATCGTCTTGAGTCCAACCCGGTAAGACACG
ACTTATCGCCACTGGCAGCAGCCACTGGTAACAGGATTAGCAGAGCGAGGTATGTAGGCGGTGCTACAGA
GTTCTTGAAGTGGTGGCCTAACTACGGCTACACTAGAAGAACAGTATTTGGTATCTGCGCTCTGCTGAAG
CCAGTTACCTTCGGAAAAAGAGTTGGTAGCTCTTGATCCGGCAAACAAACCACCGCTGGTAGCGGTTTTT
TTGTTTGCAAGCAGCAGATTACGCGCAGAAAAAAAGGATCTCAAGAAGATCCTTTGATCTTTTCTACGGG
GTCTGACGCTCAGTGGAACGAAAACTCACGTTAAGGGATTTTGGTCATGAGATTATCAAAAAGGATCTTC
ACCTAGATCCTTTTAAATTAAAAATGAAGTTTTAAATCAATCTAAAGTATATATGAGTAAACTTGGTCTG
ACAGTTACCAATGCTTAATCAGTGAGGCACCTATCTCAGCGATCTGTCTATTTCGTTCATCCATAGTTGC
CTGACTCCCCGTCGTGTAGATAACTACGATACGGGAGGGCTTACCATCTGGCCCCAGTGCTGCAATGATA
CCGCGAGACCCACGCTCACCGGCTCCAGATTTATCAGCAATAAACCAGCCAGCCGGAAGGGCCGAGCGCA
GAAGTGGTCCTGCAACTTTATCCGCCTCCATCCAGTCTATTAATTGTTGCCGGGAAGCTAGAGTAAGTAG
TTCGCCAGTTAATAGTTTGCGCAACGTTGTTGCCATTGCTACAGGCATCGTGGTGTCACGCTCGTCGTTT
GGTATGGCTTCATTCAGCTCCGGTTCCCAACGATCAAGGCGAGTTACATGATCCCCCATGTTGTGCAAAA
AAGCGGTTAGCTCCTTCGGTCCTCCGATCGTTGTCAGAAGTAAGTTGGCCGCAGTGTTATCACTCATGGT
TATGGCAGCACTGCATAATTCTCTTACTGTCATGCCATCCGTAAGATGCTTTTCTGTGACTGGTGAGTAC
TCAACCAAGTCATTCTGAGAATAGTGTATGCGGCGACCGAGTTGCTCTTGCCCGGCGTCAATACGGGATA
ATACCGCGCCACATAGCAGAACTTTAAAAGTGCTCATCATTGGAAAACGTTCTTCGGGGCGAAAACTCTC
AAGGATCTTACCGCTGTTGAGATCCAGTTCGATGTAACCCACTCGTGCACCCAACTGATCTTCAGCATCT
TTTACTTTCACCAGCGTTTCTGGGTGAGCAAAAACAGGAAGGCAAAATGCCGCAAAAAAGGGAATAAGGG
CGACACGGAAATGTTGAATACTCATACTCTTCCTTTTTCAATATTATTGAAGCATTTATCAGGGTTATTG
TCTCATGAGCGGATACATATTTGAATGTATTTAGAAAAATAAACAAATAGGGGTTCCGCGCACATTTCCC
CGAAAAGTGCCACCTGACGTC
