>Addgene plasmid #66249 | CHRM2-Tango | depositor partial sequence | sequence record 113112 | CHRM2
ATGAACAATAGTACTAATAGCTCAAACAACTCATTGGCCCTCACAAGCCCTTACAAGACCTTTGAGGTTG
TCTTCATTGTGCTGGTGGCTGGATCACTGTCCCTGGTAACCATCATCGGCAATATCCTTGTGATGGTGTC
TATAAAGGTCAATAGGCACTTGCAGACAGTCAACAACTATTTCCTGTTCTCATTGGCATGCGCAGATTTG
ATAATAGGCGTATTCTCCATGAACCTTTATACACTGTATACTGTCATTGGATATTGGCCATTGGGCCCCG
TGGTCTGCGACCTTTGGCTTGCACTCGACTACGTTGTTTCCAATGCATCTGTAATGAACCTGCTGATTAT
CTCATTCGATCGGTACTTCTGCGTTACCAAGCCCCTGACTTACCCAGTGAAGAGGACTACAAAGATGGCC
GGAATGATGATTGCAGCAGCTTGGGTGCTTTCTTTTATACTGTGGGCTCCCGCTATTCTGTTCTGGCAGT
TTATTGTGGGTGTAAGGACTGTGGAAGACGGCGAGTGCTATATCCAGTTCTTCTCTAACGCAGCTGTAAC
CTTCGGGACTGCCATCGCTGCCTTCTACCTGCCCGTCATCATTATGACAGTGCTGTATTGGCATATCTCA
AGAGCTAGCAAGTCCCGGATAAAAAAGGACAAGAAAGAGCCAGTTGCAAATCAAGACCCCGTCTCACCTT
CCCTTGTGCAGGGGAGAATCGTCAAACCAAATAATAACAATATGCCGAGCTCCGACGACGGCCTGGAACA
TAACAAAATTCAGAATGGGAAAGCACCAAGGGACCCCGTGACCGAGAATTGCGTGCAGGGGGAGGAGAAA
GAGAGTTCTAACGACTCTACCTCTGTCAGCGCCGTGGCTTCCAATATGCGGGATGATGAAATTACTCAGG
ATGAAAATACTGTTTCCACATCCTTGGGCCACAGCAAGGACGAAAACTCCAAGCAAACATGCATTCGCAT
TGGGACCAAGACACCTAAATCCGACAGTTGCACTCCGACAAACACAACTGTCGAAGTGGTGGGTTCCTCA
GGCCAGAACGGAGACGAGAAGCAGAACATTGTTGCCCGGAAGATCGTGAAGATGACCAAACAGCCCGCTA
AGAAAAAGCCTCCCCCCAGTCGCGAAAAAAAGGTGACTAGAACTATCCTCGCTATCCTCCTGGCATTCAT
TATCACATGGGCCCCATACAATGTTATGGTACTTATCAACACTTTCTGCGCTCCCTGTATCCCCAACACT
GTTTGGACTATCGGCTACTGGCTGTGTTATATTAACAGTACAATCAACCCTGCATGCTATGCCCTGTGTA
ATGCCACATTCAAAAAAACATTTAAGCACCTCCTGATGTGTCACTACAAAAACATAGGCGCGACACGC
