>Addgene plasmid #66249 | CHRM2-Tango | addgene partial sequence | sequence record 117019 | CMV-F 5'-CGCAAATGGGCGGTAGGCGTG-3'
TCTCTGGCTAACTAGAGAACCCACTGCTTACTGGCTTATCGAAATTAATACGACTCACTATAGGGAGACC
CAAGCTGGCTAGCGTTTAAACTTAAGCTTGGTACCGAGCTCGGATCCACTAGTCCAGTGTGGTGGAATTC
TGCAGATATCCAGCACAGTGGCGGCCGCGCCACCATGAAGACGATCATCGCCCTGAGCTACATCTTCTGC
CTGGTATTCGCCGACTACAAGGACGATGATGACGCCAGCATCGATATGAACAATAGTACTAATAGCTCAA
ACAACTCATTGGCCCTCACAAGCCCTTACAAGACCTTTGAGGTTGTCTTCATTGTGCTGGTGGCTGGATC
ACTGTCCCTGGTAACCATCATCGGCAATATCCTTGTGATGGTGTCTATAAAGGTCAATAGGCACTTGCAG
ACAGTCAACAACTATTTCCTGTTCTCATTGGCATGCGCAGATTTGATAATAGGCGTATTCTCCATGAACC
TTTATACACTGTATACTGTCATTGGATATTGGCCATTGGGCCCCGTGGTCTGCGACCTTTGGCTTGCACT
CGACTACGTTGTTTCCAATGCATCTGTAATGAACCTGCTGATTATCTCATTCGATCGGTACTTCTGCGTT
ACCAAGCCCCTGACTTACCCAGTGAAGAGGACTACAAAGATGGCCGGAATGATGATTGCAGCAGCTTGGG
TGCTTTCTTTTATACTGTGGGCTCCCGCTATTCTGTTCTGGCAGTTTATTGTGGGTGTAAGGACTGTGGA
AGACGGCGAGTGCTATATCCAGTTCTTCTCTAACGCAGCTGTAACCTTCGGGACTGCCATCGCTGCCTTC
TACCTGCCCGTCATCATTATGACAGTGCTGTATTGGCATATCTCAAGAGCTAGCAAGTCCCGGATAAAAA
AGGACAAGAAAGAGCCAGTTGCAAATCAAGACCCCGTCTCACCTTCCCTTGTGCAGGGGAGAATCGTCAA
ACCAAATAATAACAATATGCCGAGCTCCGACGACGGCCTGGAACATAACAAAATTCAGAATGGGAAAGCA
CCAAGGGACCCCGTGAC
