>Addgene plasmid #66249 | CHRM2-Tango | addgene partial sequence | sequence record 117677 | Tet-R 5'-GGCGAGTTTACGGGTTGTTA-3'
CTCTAATGCGCTGTTAATCACTTTACTTTTATCTAATCTTAGCTGGAAGTACAGGTTCTCACCGGTCGAT
GAAGTGTCCTTGGCCAGGGAGGAGCTGGCGGTGGTGCAGGACTCATCTTGGGGACCCAGGCTGGGTGGGG
TGCGTCCACCGGTATCGATGCGTGTCGCGCCTATGTTTTTGTAGTGACACATCAGGAGGTGCTTAAATGT
TTTTTTGAATGTGGCATTACACAGGGCATAGCATGCAGGGTTGATTGTACTGTTAATATAACACAGCCAG
TAGCCGATAGTCCAAACAGTGTTGGGGATACAGGGAGCGCAGAAAGTGTTGATAAGTACCATAACATTGT
ATGGGGCCCATGTGATAATGAATGCCAGGAGGATAGCGAGGATAGTTCTAGTCACCTTTTTTTCGCGACT
GGGGGGAGGCTTTTTCTTAGCGGGCTGTTTGGTCATCTTCACGATCTTCCGGGCAACAATGTTCTGCTTC
TCGTCTCCGTTCTGGCCTGAGGAACCCACCACTTCGACAGTTGTGTTTGTCGGAGTGCAACTGTCGGATT
TAGGTGTCTTGGTCCCAATGCGAATGCATGTTTGCTTGGAGTTTTCGTCCTTGCTGTGGCCCAAGGATGT
GGAAACAGTATTTTCATCCTGAGTAATTTCATCATCCCGCATATTGGAAGCCACGGCGCTGACAGAGGTA
GAGTCGTTAGAACTCTCTTTCTCCTCCCCCTGCACGCAATTCTCGGTCACGGGGTCCCTTGGTGCTTTCC
CATTCTGAATTTTGTTATGTTCCAGGCCGTCGTCGGAGCTCGGCATATTGTTATTATTTGGTTTGACGAT
TCTCCCCTGCACAAGGGAAGGTGAGACGGGGTCTTGATTTGCAACTGGCTCTTTCTTGTCCTTTTTTATC
CGGGACTTGCTAGCTCTTGAGATATGCCAATACAGCACTGTCATAATGATGACGGGCAGGTAGAAGGCAG
CGATGGCAGTCCCGAAGGTTACAGCTGC
